>Addgene plasmid #118527 | pMRE-Tn5-143 | addgene full sequence | sequence record 366481 | Addgene NGS Result
ATTGGGGATCAATTCCGTTTTCCGCTGCATAACCCTGCTTCGGGGTCATTATAGCGATTTTTTCGGTATA
TCCATCCTTTTTCGCACGATATACAGGATTTTGCCAAAGGGTTCGTGTAGACTTTCCTTGGTGTATCCAA
CGGCGTCAGCCGGGCAGGATAGGTGAAGTAGGCCCACCCGCGAGCGGGTGTTCCTTCTTCACTGTCCCTT
ATTCGCACCTGGCGGTGCTCAACGGGAATCCTGCTCTGCGAGGCTGGCCGGCTACCGCCGGCGTAACAGA
TGAGGGCAAGCGGATGGCTGATGAAACCAAGCCAACCAGGAAGGGCAGCCCACCTATCACGGAATTGATC
CGGCCACGATGCGTCCGGCGTAGAGGATCTGAAGATCAGCAGTTCAACCTGTTGATAGTACGTACTAAGC
TCTCATGTTTCACGTACTAAGCTCTCATGTTTAACGTACTAAGCTCTCATGTTTAACGAACTAAACCCTC
ATGGCTAACGTACTAAGCTCTCATGTTTCACGTACTAAGCTCTCATGTTTGAACAATAAAATTAATATAA
ATCAGCAACTTAAATAGCCTCTAAGGTTTTAAGTTTTATAAGAAAAAAAAGAATATATAAGGCTTTTAAA
GCTTTTAAGGTTTAACGGTTGTGGACAACAAGCCAGGGATGTAACGCACTGAGAAGCCCTTAGAGCCTCT
CAAAGCAATTTTGAGTGACACAGGAACACTTAACGGCTGACATGGGAATTAATTCTGACTCTTATACACA
AGTGCGGCCCTCGAATTGACGCGCTCCACCGCGGTGGCGGCCGCTCTAGAACTAGTGGATCCCCCGGGCT
GCAGGAATTCGATATCCATAAACTGCCAGGAATTGGGGATCGGATTCGAGCTTTAGTACCTAGATTTAGA
TGTCTAAAAAGCGGGGTACCGAGGACGCGTCAATTCTCGAATTGACATAAGCCTGTTCGGTTCGTAAACT
GTAATGCAAGTAGCGTATGCGCTCACGCAACTGGTCCAGAACCTTGACCGAACGCAGCGGTGGTAACGGC
GCAGTGGCGGTTTTCATGGCTTGTTATGACTGTTTTTTTGTACAGTCTATGCCTCGGGCATCCAAGCAGC
AAGCGCGTTACGCCGTGGGTCGATGTTTGATGTTATGGAGCAGCAACGATGTTACGCAGCAGCAACGATG
TTACGCAGCAGGGCAGTCGCCCTAAAACAAAGTTAGGTGGCTCAAGTATGGGCATCATTCGCACATGTAG
GCTCGGCCCTGACCAAGTCAAATCCATGCGGGCTGCTCTTGATCTTTTCGGTCGTGAGTTCGGAGACGTA
GCCACCTACTCCCAACATCAGCCGGACTCCGATTACCTCGGGAACTTGCTCCGTAGTAAGACATTCATCG
CGCTTGCTGCCTTCGACCAAGAAGCGGTTGTTGGCGCTCTCGCGGCTTACGTTCTGCCCAAGTTTGAGCA
GCCGCGTAGTGAGATCTATATCTATGATCTCGCAGTCTCCGGCGAGCACCGGAGGCAGGGCATTGCCACC
GCGCTCATCAATCTCCTCAAGCATGAGGCCAACGCGCTTGGTGCTTATGTGATCTACGTGCAAGCAGATT
ACGGTGACGATCCCGCAGTGGCTCTCTATACAAAGTTGGGCATACGGGAAGAAGTGATGCACTTTGATAT
CGACCCAAGTACCGCCACCTAAAGCTCGCACGCTGCCGCAAGCACTCAGGGCGCAAGGGCTGCTAAAGGA
AGCGGAACACGTAGAAAGCCAGTCCGCAGAAACGGTGCTGACCCCGGATGAATGTCAGCTACTGGGCATC
TGGACAAGGGAAAACGCAAGCGCAAAGAGAAAGCAGGTAGCTTGCAGTGGGCTTACATGGCGATAGCTAG
ACTGGGCGGTTTTATGGACAGCAAGCGAACCGGAATTGCCAGCTGGGGCGCCCTCTGGTAAGGTTGGGAA
GCCCTGCAAAGTAAACTGGATGGCTTTCTTGCCGCCAAGGATCTGATGGCGCAGGGGATCAAGATCTGAT
CAAGAGACAGGATACTAGTGGAGGAAGAAAAAATGGTGAGCAAGGGCGAGGAGCTGTTCACCGGGGTGGT
GCCCATCCTGGTCGAGCTGGACGGCGACGTAAACGGCCACAAGTTCAGCGTGTCCGGCGAGGGCGAGGGC
GATGCCACCTACGGCAAGCTGACCCTGAAGCTGATCTGCACCACCGGCAAGCTGCCCGTGCCCTGGCCCA
CCCTCGTGACCACCCTGGGCTACGGCGTGCAGTGCTTCGCCCGCTACCCCGACCACATGAAGCAGCACGA
CTTCTTCAAGTCCGCCATGCCCGAAGGCTACGTCCAGGAGCGCACCATCTTCTTCAAGGACGACGGCAAC
TACAAGACCCGCGCCGAGGTGAAGTTCGAGGGCGACACCCTGGTGAACCGCATCGAGCTGAAGGGCATCG
ACTTCAAGGAGGACGGCAACATCCTGGGGCACAAGCTGGAGTACAACTACAACAGCCACAACGTCTATAT
CACCGCCGACAAGCAGAAGAACGGCATCAAGGCCAACTTCAAGATCCGCCACAACATCGAGGACGGCGGC
GTGCAGCTCGCCGACCACTACCAGCAGAACACCCCCATCGGCGACGGCCCCGTGCTGCTGCCCGACAACC
ACTACCTGAGCTACCAGTCCAAGCTGAGCAAAGACCCCAACGAGAAGCGCGATCACATGGTCCTGCTGGA
GTTCGTGACCGCCGCCGGGATCACTCTCGGCATGGACGAGCTGTACAAGTAAGTAATTAGCTGAGCTTGG
ACTCCTGTTGATAGATCCAGTAATGACCTCAGAACTCCATCTGGATTTGTTCAGAACGCTCGGTTGCCGC
CGGGCGTTTTTTATTGGTGAGAATCCAAGCTAGCTTGGCGAGATTTTCAGGAGCTAAGGAAGCTAAAATG
GAGAAAAAAATCACTGGATATACCACCGTTGATATATCCCAATGGCATCGTAAAGAACATTTTGAGGCAT
TTCAGTCAGTTGCTCAATGTACCTATAACCAGACCGTTCAGCTGGATATTACGGCCTTTTTAAAGACCGT
AAAGAAAAATAAGCACAAGTTTTATCCGGCCTTTATTCACATTCTTGCCCGCCTGATGAATGCTCATCCG
GAATTTCGTATGGCAATGAAAGACGGTGAGCTGGTGATATGGGATAGTGTTCACCCTTGTTACACCGTTT
TCCATGAGCAAACTGAAACGTTTTCATCGCTCTGGAGTGAATACCACGACGATTTCCGGCAGTTTCTACA
CATATATTCGCAAGATGTGGCGTGTTACGGTGAAAACCTGGCCTATTTCCCTAAAGGGTTTATTGAGAAT
ATGTTTTTCGTCTCAGCCAATCCCTGGGTGAGTTTCACCAGTTTTGATTTAAACGTGGCCAATATGGACA
ACTTCTTCGCCCCCGTTTTCACCATGGGCAAATATTATACGCAAGGCGACAAGGTGCTGATGCCGCTGGC
GATTCAGGTTCATCATGCCGTTTGTGATGGCTTCCATGTCGGCAGAATGCTTAATGAATTACAACAGTAC
TGCGATGAGTGGCAGGGCGGGGCGTAATTTTTTTAAGGCAGTTATTGGTGCCCTTAAACGCCTGGGGTAA
TGACTCTCTAGCTTGAGGCATCAAATAAAACGAAAGGCTCAGTCGAAAGACTGGGCCTTTCGTTTTATCT
GTTGTTTGTCGGTGAACGCTCTCCTGAGTAGGACAAATCCGCCGCTAGGAGCTTGCGGCCGCCAGGATAT
CGACCCAAGTACCGCCACCTAACAATTCGTTCAAGCCGAGATCGGCTTCCCGGCCGACGCGTCAATTCGA
GCGCGTCAATTCGAGGGCCGCGGCCTAGGCGGCCAGATCTGATCAAGAGACAGTCTAGCTAGAATTAATT
CGAGTCGACCGATCCCGTACACAAGTAGCGTCCTGAACGGAACCTTTCCCGTTTTCCAGGATCTGATCTT
CCATGTGACCTCCTAACATGGTAACGTTCATGATAACTTCTGCTCTTCATCGTGCGGCCGACTGGGCTAA
ATCTGTGTTCTCTTCGGCGGCGCTGGGTGATCCTCGCCGTACTGCCCGCTTGGTTAACGTCGCCGCCCAA
TTGGCAAAATATTCTGGTAAATCAATAACCATCTCATCAGAGGGTAGTGAAGCCATGCAGGAAGGCGCTT
ACCGATTTATCCGCAATCCCAACGTTTCTGCCGAGGCGATCAGAAAGGCTGGCGCCATGCAAACAGTCAA
GTTGGCTCAGGAGTTTCCCGAACTGCTGGCCATTGAGGACACCACCTCTTTGAGTTATCGCCACCAGGTC
GCCGAAGAGCTTGGCAAGCTGGGCTCTATTCAGGATAAATCCCGCGGATGGTGGGTTCACTCCGTTCTCT
TGCTCGAGGCCACCACATTCCGCACCGTAGGATTACTGCATCAGGAGTGGTGGATGCGCCCGGATGACCC
TGCCGATGCGGATGAAAAGGAGAGTGGCAAATGGCTGGCAGCCGCCGCAACTAGCCGGTTACGCATGGGC
AGCATGATGAGCAACGTGATTGCGGTCTGTGACCGCGAAGCCGATATTCATGCTTATCTGCAGGACAAAC
TGGCGCATAACGAGCGCTTCGTGGTGCGCTCCAAGCACCCACGCAAGGACGTAGAGTCTGGGTTGTATCT
GTACGACCATCTGAAGAACCAACCGGAGTTGGGTGGCTATCAGATCAGCATTCCGCAAAAGGGCGTGGTG
GATAAACGCGGTAAACGTAAAAATCGACCAGCCCGCAAGGCGAGCTTGAGCCTGCGCAGTGGGCGCATCA
CGCTAAAACAGGGGAATATCACGCTCAACGCGGTGCTGGCCGAGGAGATTAACCCGCCCAAGGGTGAGAC
CCCGTTGAAATGGTTGTTGCTGACCAGCGAACCGGTCGAGTCGCTAGCCCAAGCCTTGCGCGTCATCGAC
ATTTATACCCATCGCTGGCGGATCGAGGAGTTCCATAAGGCATGGAAAACCGGAGCAGGAGCCGAGAGGC
AACGCATGGAGGAGCCGGATAATCTGGAGCGGATGGTCTCGATCCTCTCGTTTGTTGCGGTCAGGCTGTT
ACAGCTCAGAGAAAGCTTCACGCTGCCGCAAGCACTCAGGGCGCAAGGGCTGCTAAAGGAAGCGGAACAC
GTAGAAAGCCAGTCCGCAGAAACGGTGCTGACCCCGGATGAATGTCAGCTACTGGGCTATCTGGACAAGG
GAAAACGCAAGCGCAAAGAGAAAGCAGGTAGCTTGCAGTGGGCTTACATGGCGATAGCTAGACTGGGCGG
TTTTATGGACAGCAAGCGAACCGGAATTGCCAGCTGGGGCGCCCTCTGGGAAGGTTGGGAAGCCCTGCAA
AGTAAACTGGATGGCTTTCTTGCCGCCAAGGATCTGATGGCGCAGGGGATCAAGATCTGATCGGTCGATC
GAATTAATTCCCAATTCTTGAAGACGAAAGGGCCTCGTGATACGCCTATTTTTATAGGTTAATGTCATGA
TAATAATGGTTTCTTAGACGTCAGGTGGCACTTTTCGGGGAAATGTGCGCGGAACCCCTATTTGTTTATT
TTTCTAAATACATTCAAATATGTATCCGCTCATGAGACAATAACCCTGATAAATGCTTCAATAATATTGA
AAAAGGAAGAGTATGAGTATTCAACATTTCCGTGTCGCCCTTATTCCCTTTTTTGCGGCATTTTGCCTTC
CTGTTTTTGCTCACCCAGAAACGCTGGTGAAAGTAAAAGATGCTGAAGATCAGTTGGGTGCACGAGTGGG
TTACATCGAACTGGATCTCAACAGCGGTAAGATCCTTGAGAGTTTTCGCCCCGAAGAACGTTTTCCAATG
ATGAGCACTTTTAAAGTTCTGCTATGTGGCGCGGTATTATCCCGTATTGACGCCGGGCAAGAGCAACTCG
GTCGCCGCATACACTATTCTCAGAATGACTTGGTTGAGTACTCACCAGTCACAGAAAAGCATCTTACGGA
TGGCATGACAGTAAGAGAATTATGCAGTGCTGCCATAACCATGAGTGATAACACTGCGGCCAACTTACTT
CTGACAACGATCGGAGGACCGAAGGAGCTAACCGCTTTTTTGCACAACATGGGGGATCATGTAACTCGCC
TTGATCGTTGGGAACCGGAGCTGAATGAAGCCATACCAAACGACGAGCGTGACACCACGATGCCTGTAGC
AATGGCAACAACGTTGCGCAAACTATTAACTGGCGAACTACTTACTCTAGCTTCCCGGCAACAATTAATA
GACTGGATGGAGGCGGATAAAGTTGCAGGACCACTTCTGCGCTCGGCCCTTCCGGCTGGCTGGTTTATTG
CTGATAAATCTGGAGCCGGTGAGCGTGGGTCTCGCGGTATCATTGCAGCACTGGGGCCAGATGGTAAGCC
CTCCCGTATCGTAGTTATCTACACGACGGGGAGTCAGGCAACTATGGATGAACGAAATAGACAGATCGCT
GAGATAGGTGCCTCACTGATTAAGCATTGGTAACTGTCAGACCAAGTTTACTCATATATACTTTAGATTG
ATTTAAAACTTCATTTTTAATTTAAAAGGATCTAGGTGAAGATCCGGGGA
Features (pLannotate 1.2.2; 16 found; start..end, strand, type, name):
    152..261     +  oriT           oriT: incP origin of transfer
    294..339     +  CDS            traJ (fragment): oriT-recognizing protein; traJ
    410..742     +  rep_origin     R6K γ ori (fragment): γ replication origin from E. coli plasmid R6K; requires the R6K initiator protein pi for replication
    793..856     +  misc_feature   MCS (fragment): pBluescript multiple cloning site
    952..980     +  promoter       Pc promoter: intI1 (promoter lies within the coding sequence); class 1 integron promoter
   1169..1702    +  CDS            GmR: gentamycin acetyltransferase; aacC1; confers resistance to gentamycin
   1814..2026    +  CDS            tnpA (fragment): TN5P_ECOLX - Also known as tnp. Experimental evidence at protein level: Swiss-Prot protein existence level 1. Mediates transposition of transposon Tn5 by a 'cut and paste' mechanism. First, the monomeric transposase binds the 19 bp inverted DNA repeats flanking the transposon. Then, dimerization of the DNA- bound transposase creates a synaptic DNA complex. After nicking of the first DNA strand, excision of the transposon proceeds through a series of intermediates. The transposase then mediates the insertion of the transposon at a new site by strand transfer. The activity of the wild- type tran
   2063..2779    +  CDS            SYFP2: SYFP2 is a basic (constitutively fluorescent) yellow fluorescent protein published in 2006, derived from Aequorea victoria. It is reported to be a very rapidly-maturing monomer with moderate acid sensitivity.
   2800..2894    +  terminator     lambda t0 terminator: transcription terminator from phage lambda
   2909..2937    +  promoter       cat promoter (fragment): promoter of the E. coli cat gene encoding chloramphenicol acetyltransferase
   2938..3594    +  CDS            cat: CAT_ECOLX - Experimental evidence at protein level: Swiss-Prot protein existence level 1. This enzyme is an effector of chloramphenicol resistance in bacteria. From Escherichia coli. This protein is used as a marker in many commonly used cloning vectors, such as pACYC184.
   3662..3748    +  terminator     rrnB T1 terminator: Escherichia coli rrnB; transcription terminator T1 from the E. coli rrnB gene
   3776..3802    +  CDS            GmR (fragment): gentamycin acetyltransferase; aacC1; confers resistance to gentamycin
   4020..5447    +  CDS            tnpA: TN5P_ECOLX - Also known as tnp. Experimental evidence at protein level: Swiss-Prot protein existence level 1. Mediates transposition of transposon Tn5 by a 'cut and paste' mechanism. First, the monomeric transposase binds the 19 bp inverted DNA repeats flanking the transposon. Then, dimerization of the DNA- bound transposase creates a synaptic DNA complex. After nicking of the first DNA strand, excision of the transposon proceeds through a series of intermediates. The transposase then mediates the insertion of the transposon at a new site by strand transfer. The activity of the wild- type tran
   5578..5682    +  promoter       AmpR promoter: bla
   5683..6543    +  CDS            AmpR: β-lactamase; bla; confers resistance to ampicillin, carbenicillin, and related antibiotics
