[The description below was written by a language model from this plasmid's Addgene catalogue record and pLannotate feature annotations shown in this document.]
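Description:
pMRE-Tn5-143 is a 6.6 kb miniTn5 delivery plasmid built on the pAG408 backbone and designed to insert a constitutively expressed yellow fluorescent protein gene into bacterial chromosomes. It replicates from the R6K γ origin, which works only when the pi initiator protein is supplied. It is therefore maintained in a lambda pir host such as E. coli S17-1 lambda pir and behaves as a suicide vector in recipients that lack pi. An incP origin of transfer (oriT, with an adjacent traJ fragment) allows conjugative mobilisation from the donor strain into a broad range of bacteria. The backbone carries an ampicillin resistance gene (bla) with its own promoter for selection in E. coli.

The payload is a synthetic sYFP2 coding sequence, a rapidly maturing monomeric yellow fluorescent protein derived from Aequorea victoria, followed by the lambda t0 terminator. The annotation does not identify the promoter driving sYFP2. The record notes only that expression is constitutive and that part of the plasmid came from a construct named pMREtn5-Ptuf-sYFP2. Upstream lies a gentamicin acetyltransferase gene (aacC1) preceded by the class 1 integron Pc promoter. Downstream is a chloramphenicol acetyltransferase gene with a cat promoter fragment and the rrnB T1 terminator. These match the listed gentamicin and chloramphenicol markers, used to select recipients that have received the cassette.

A full-length Tn5 transposase gene (tnpA) is encoded separately and mediates cut-and-paste transposition. The transposon end repeats are not annotated, so the exact limits of the mobile element cannot be read from the table, although a short tnpA fragment is annotated between the gentamicin gene and sYFP2. The plasmid belongs to a toolbox for fluorescently tagging diverse bacteria by chromosomal insertion.
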