Addgene plasmid #118527: pMRE-Tn5-143
Purpose: miniTn5 plasmid to deliver constitutively expressed fluorescent protein genes in bacteria
Depositing lab: Mitja Remus-Emsermann. Depositing organization: University of Canterbury. Publication: Chromatic Bacteria - A Broad Host-Range Plasmid and Chromosomal Insertion Toolbox for Fluorescent Protein Expression in Bacteria. Schlechter RO, Jun H, Bernach M, Oso S, Boyd E, Munoz-Lintz DA, Dobson RCJ, Remus DM, Remus-Emsermann MNP. Front Microbiol. 2018 Dec 12;9:3052. doi: 10.3389/fmicb.2018.03052. eCollection 2018. PubMed 30631309.
Backbone
  Vector backbone: pAG408
  Vector type: Bacterial Expression ; miniTn5 delivery vector
  Selectable markers: Gentamicin ; Chloramphenicol/
Growth in bacteria
  Bacterial resistance: Ampicillin, 100 μg/mL
  Growth temperature: 37°C
  Growth strain: E. coli S17-1 lambda pir
  Copy number: High Copy
Gene/Insert
  Gene/Insert name: sYFP2
  Species: Synthetic
  Cloning method: Gibson Cloning
Resource information
  A portion of this plasmid was derived from a plasmid made by: pMREtn5-Ptuf-sYFP2
Terms and licenses: Academic/Nonprofit Terms; Industry Terms: Not Available to Industry
Depositor comments: Please visit https://www.biorxiv.org/content/early/2018/09/07/402172 for bioRxiv preprint.
How to cite: pMRE-Tn5-143 was a gift from Mitja Remus-Emsermann (Addgene plasmid # 118527 ; http://n2t.net/addgene:118527 ; RRID:Addgene_118527)
